Addgene plasmid #217167: pCMV-Mariner-2_XT
Purpose: Mammalian expression vector for expression of Mariner-2_XT transposase (CMV promoter)
Depositing lab: Haoyi Wang. Depositing organization: Institute of Zoology, Chinese Academy of Sciences. Publication: Heterologous survey of 130 DNA transposons in human cells highlights their functional divergence and expands the genome engineering toolbox. Zhang T, Tan S, Tang N, Li Y, Zhang C, Sun J, Guo Y, Gao H, Cai Y, Sun W, Wang C, Fu L, Ma H, Wu Y, Hu X, Zhang X, Gee P, Yan W, Zhao Y, Chen Q, Guo B, Wang H, Zhang YE. Cell. 2024 Jul 11;187(14):3741-3760.e30. doi: 10.1016/j.cell.2024.05.007. Epub 2024 Jun 5. PubMed 38843831.
Backbone
  Vector backbone: pCMV
  Vector type: Mammalian Expression
Growth in bacteria
  Bacterial resistance: Ampicillin, 100 μg/mL
  Growth temperature: 37°C
  Growth strain: DH5alpha
  Copy number: High Copy
Gene/Insert
  Gene/Insert name: Mariner-2_XT transposase
  Species: Synthetic
  Cloning method: Restriction Enzyme; 5′ cloning site Unknown (unknown if destroyed); 3′ cloning site Unknown (unknown if destroyed)
Terms and licenses: Academic/Nonprofit Terms; Industry Terms: Not Available to Industry
How to cite: pCMV-Mariner-2_XT was a gift from Haoyi Wang (Addgene plasmid # 217167 ; http://n2t.net/addgene:217167 ; RRID:Addgene_217167)
