[The description below was written by a language model from this plasmid's Addgene catalogue record and pLannotate feature annotations shown in this document.]
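Description:
pCMV-Mariner-2_XT is a 5.9 kb mammalian expression plasmid built on a pCMV backbone to produce the Mariner-2_XT transposase, a synthetic coding sequence, in cultured mammalian cells. It is maintained in E. coli as a high-copy plasmid through a ColE1/pUC-type origin and selected with ampicillin via the β-lactamase gene and its own promoter. An f1 origin is also present, along with leftover lac promoter/operator and lacI fragments and a partial bom region, all typical backbone carry-over.

Expression is driven by the human cytomegalovirus immediate early enhancer and promoter, with transcripts terminated by the bovine growth hormone polyadenylation signal. The automated feature table does not annotate the transposase itself. The roughly 1.5 kb unannotated interval between the T7 promoter and the oppositely oriented SP6 promoter, just upstream of the bGH signal, is the position where the insert would be expected to sit. The flanking phage promoters could in principle support in vitro transcription or serve as sequencing primer sites. Downstream, an SV40 early promoter precedes only a short fragment of a bleomycin-resistance-type gene followed by an SV40 poly(A) signal, so a functional mammalian selection marker does not appear to be present; the short HIV-1 LTR match next to the CMV promoter is a small fragment hit rather than evidence of a lentiviral design.

The plasmid comes from a survey that tested a large panel of DNA transposons for activity in human cells. It serves as the transposase-supplying helper component, presumably for use alongside a separate donor carrying the matching transposon ends, which the record does not describe.
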