Features (pLannotate 1.2.2; 19 found; start..end, strand, type, name):
      1..380     +  enhancer       CMV enhancer: human cytomegalovirus immediate early enhancer
    381..584     +  promoter       CMV promoter: human cytomegalovirus (CMV) immediate early promoter
    580..613     +  LTR            5' LTR (truncated) (fragment): truncated 5' long terminal repeat (LTR) from HIV-1
    629..647     +  promoter       T7 promoter: promoter for bacteriophage T7 RNA polymerase
   2121..2139    -  promoter       SP6 promoter: promoter for bacteriophage SP6 RNA polymerase
   2165..2389    +  polyA_signal   bGH poly(A) signal: bovine growth hormone polyadenylation signal
   2393..2414    +  promoter       SV40 promoter (fragment): SV40 enhancer and early promoter
   2435..2863    +  rep_origin     f1 ori (sequence partly withheld): f1 bacteriophage origin of replication; arrow indicates direction of (+) strand synthesis
   2877..3206    +  promoter       SV40 promoter: SV40 enhancer and early promoter
   3219..3377    +  CDS            ble (fragment): BLE_KLEPN - Experimental evidence at protein level: Swiss-Prot protein existence level 1. Binding protein with a strong affinity to the bleomycin family of antibiotics. Binds to CL990; an antimitotic-antibiotic compound. From Klebsiella pneumoniae.
   3372..3493    +  polyA_signal   SV40 poly(A) signal: SV40 polyadenylation signal
   3566..3582    -  protein_bind   lac operator: The lac repressor binds to the lac operator to inhibit transcription in E. coli. This inhibition can be relieved by adding lactose or isopropyl-β-D-thiogalactopyranoside (IPTG). lac repressor encoded by lacI
   3590..3620    -  promoter       lac promoter: promoter for the E. coli lac operon
   3635..3656    -  protein_bind   CAP binding site: CAP binding activates transcription in the presence of cAMP. E. coli catabolite activator protein
   3669..3761    -  CDS            lacI (fragment): lac repressor; lacI; The lac repressor binds to the lac operator to inhibit transcription in E. coli. This inhibition can be relieved by adding lactose or isopropyl-β-D-thiogalactopyranoside (IPTG).
   3944..4532    -  rep_origin     ori: high-copy-number ColE1/pMB1/pBR322/pUC origin of replication
   4703..5563    -  CDS            AmpR: β-lactamase; bla; confers resistance to ampicillin, carbenicillin, and related antibiotics
   5564..5668    -  promoter       AmpR promoter: bla
   5727..5779    -  misc_feature   bom (fragment): basis of mobility region from pBR322
>Addgene plasmid #217167 | pCMV-Mariner-2_XT | addgene full sequence | sequence record 443174 | Addgene NGS Result
GACATTGATTATTGACTAGTTATTAATAGTAATCAATTACGGGGTCATTAGTTCATAGCCCATATATGGA
GTTCCGCGTTACATAACTTACGGTAAATGGCCCGCCTGGCTGACCGCCCAACGACCCCCGCCCATTGACG
TCAATAATGACGTATGTTCCCATAGTAACGCCAATAGGGACTTTCCATTGACGTCAATGGGTGGAGTATT
TACGGTAAACTGCCCACTTGGCAGTACATCAAGTGTATCATATGCCAAGTACGCCCCCTATTGACGTCAA
TGACGGTAAATGGCCCGCCTGGCATTATGCCCAGTACATGACCTTATGGGACTTTCCTACTTGGCAGTAC
ATCTACGTATTAGTCATCGCTATTACCATGGTGATGCGGTTTTGGCAGTACATCAATGGGCGTGGATAGC
GGTTTGACTCACGGGGATTTCCAAGTCTCCACCCCATTGACGTCAATGGGAGTTTGTTTTGGCACCAAAA
TCAACGGGACTTTCCAAAATGTCGTAACAACTCCGCCCCATTGACGCAAATGGGCGGTAGGCGTGTACGG
TGGGAGGTCTATATAAGCAGAGCTCTCTGGCTAACTAGAGAACCCACTGCTTACTGGCTTATCGAAATTA
ATACGACTCACTATAGGGAGACCCAAGCTTGGTACCGAGCTCGGATCCACTAGTAACGGCCGCCAGTGTG
CTGGAATTCGCCGCCACCATGTACGCGTTTAGCATGCATTTCCTGTTCTTCATTTACTGCAGCGCGGAAA
TTCGCTATCAGTATCGCCCTCTGACCAAAATGAGCAAACAGAAACGCAGCACCTACAAAGTGGGCTTCAA
ACTGGAGGTGATCAAGTATGCGAAAGAACATGGCAACCGTGCGGCCGAACGTCATTTTGGTCCTCCTCCG
AGCGAAAAGATGATTCGCGAATGGCGCAAACAGGAGGATCAGCTGCAGAAACTGCAGAAGAGCAAGCACA
ACTTACGTGGCCATGCAGCGAAATGGCCGGAGCTGGACATTAAAGAGTGGATTACCCACCATCGCGAGAA
CGGCTTTCTGGTGAGCACCAAGATGATCATTAACAAGGCGAAACTGATTGCGGTGGAAAAAGGCATTCAG
AACTTCACCAGCAGCCCGAGCTGGTGCTATCGCTTTATGAAACGCAGCGGCTTAGCAATGCGCACCAAAA
CCAAAATTGCGCAGAAAATGCCGAAGGAGTACGAAGAAAAAATCCTGAGCTTCCACAAATTCGTGATTGA
CGCGCGCAAAAAAAACCAGTTTGAGCTGAGCCAGATTGGCAACATGGACGAAGTGCCTCTGACCTTCGAT
GTGCCGAGCAACATCACCGTGGATCACAAGGGCGCGAAGACCATTACCGTGAAAACCAGCGGCCACGAAA
AAACCCATTATACCCTGGTGCTGAGCTGTTGTGCGGATGGCACCAAATTACCGCCGATGCTGATCTTTAA
GCGCAAAACCTTTCCTAAGGAAGCGATTCCTCGCGGCGTTGTGGTTCACGTGCATGATAAGGGCTGGATG
GATGAAAAAGGCATGCGCCTGTGGATTGAGAAGGTGTGGAGCAAACGTCCTGGCGGCCTGTTAAAAAAAC
CTAGCCTGCTGGTGCTGGACCAATTTCGCGCGCACATTACCGACACCACCAAAAAAAACTTTCGCGAGGT
GAAAACCCATCTGGCCGTGATTCCTGGTGGTCTGACCAGCCAATTACAGCCGCTGGACGTGAGCATTAAC
AAGCCGTTCAAAGTGTTTATGCGCGAGGAGTGGAACAAATGGATGGCGGCGGGCAATCATGATTTAACCC
CGACCGGCAAAATAAAACGCCCGACCATTACCCAAGTGTGCGAATGGGTGAAAACCAGCTGGGATAGCGT
GAAGGATGAAATCATTGTGCACAGCTTTAAAAAGTGCGGCATTAGCAACACCCTGGATGGCACCGAAGAT
GATATGCTGTACGAAAACACCGGCACCAGCACCAGCTCAGATGAAAGCCCTGTGAGCGATTGCGAAGACC
TGAGCTTCCTGGACAGCGATAGCAGCGATGTGGAATTTTTTGGCTTCAGCTGATGAGCGGCCGCTCGAGC
ATGCATCTAGAGGGCCCTATTCTATAGTGTCACCTAAATGCTAGAGCTCGCTGATCAGCCTCGACTGTGC
CTTCTAGTTGCCAGCCATCTGTTGTTTGCCCCTCCCCCGTGCCTTCCTTGACCCTGGAAGGTGCCACTCC
CACTGTCCTTTCCTAATAAAATGAGGAAATTGCATCGCATTGTCTGAGTAGGTGTCATTCTATTCTGGGG
GGTGGGGTGGGGCAGGACAGCAAGGGGGAGGATTGGGAAGACAATAGCAGGCATGCTGGGGATGCGGTGG
GCTCTATGGCTTCTGAGGCGGAAAGAACCAGCTGGGGCTCTAGGGGGTATCCCC
[124 nt withheld, positions 2435-2558]
C
[91 nt withheld, positions 2560-2650]
A
[49 nt withheld, positions 2652-2700]
CCTTTGACGTTGGAGTCCACGTTCTTT
[37 nt withheld, positions 2728-2764]
ACCCTATCTCGGTCTATTCTTTTGATTTATAAGGGATTTTGCCGATTTCGGCCTATTGGTTAAAAAATGA
GCTGATTTAACAAAAATTTAACGCGAATTAATTCTGTGGAATGTGTGTCAGTTAGGGTGTGGAAAGTCCC
CAGGCTCCCCAGCAGGCAGAAGTATGCAAAGCATGCATCTCAATTAGTCAGCAACCAGGTGTGGAAAGTC
CCCAGGCTCCCCAGCAGGCAGAAGTATGCAAAGCATGCATCTCAATTAGTCAGCAACCATAGTCCCGCCC
CTAACTCCGCCCATCCCGCCCCTAACTCCGCCCAGTTCCGCCCATTCTCCGCCCCATGGCTGACTAATTT
TTTTTATTTATGCAGAGGCCGAGGCCGCCTCTGCCTCTGAGCTATTCCAGAAGTAGTGAGGAGGCTTTTT
TGGAGGCCTAGGCTTTTGCAAAAAGCTCCCCGAAATGACCGACCAAGCGACGCCCAACCTGCCATCACGA
GATTTCGATTCCACCGCCGCCTTCTATGAAAGGTTGGGCTTCGGAATCGTTTTCCGGGACGCCGGCTGGA
TGATCCTCCAGCGCGGGGATCTCATGCTGGAGTTCTTCGCCCACCCCAACTTGTTTATTGCAGCTTATAA
TGGTTACAAATAAAGCAATAGCATCACAAATTTCACAAATAAAGCATTTTTTTCACTGCATTCTAGTTGT
GGTTTGTCCAAACTCATCAATGTATCTTATCATGTCTGTATACCGTCGACCTCTAGCTAGAGCTTGGCGT
AATCATGGTCATAGCTGTTTCCTGTGTGAAATTGTTATCCGCTCACAATTCCACACAACATACGAGCCGG
AAGCATAAAGTGTAAAGCCTGGGGTGCCTAATGAGTGAGCTAACTCACATTAATTGCGTTGCGCTCACTG
CCCGCTTTCCAGTCGGGAAACCTGTCGTGCCAGCTGCATTAATGAATCGGCCAACGCGCGGGGAGAGGCG
GTTTGCGTATTGGGCGCTCTTCCGCTTCCTCGCTCACTGACTCGCTGCGCTCGGTCGTTCGGCTGCGGCG
AGCGGTATCAGCTCACTCAAAGGCGGTAATACGGTTATCCACAGAATCAGGGGATAACGCAGGAAAGAAC
ATGTGAGCAAAAGGCCAGCAAAAGGCCAGGAACCGTAAAAAGGCCGCGTTGCTGGCGTTTTTCCATAGGC
TCCGCCCCCCTGACGAGCATCACAAAAATCGACGCTCAAGTCAGAGGTGGCGAAACCCGACAGGACTATA
AAGATACCAGGCGTTTCCCCCTGGAAGCTCCCTCGTGCGCTCTCCTGTTCCGACCCTGCCGCTTACCGGA
TACCTGTCCGCCTTTCTCCCTTCGGGAAGCGTGGCGCTTTCTCATAGCTCACGCTGTAGGTATCTCAGTT
CGGTGTAGGTCGTTCGCTCCAAGCTGGGCTGTGTGCACGAACCCCCCGTTCAGCCCGACCGCTGCGCCTT
ATCCGGTAACTATCGTCTTGAGTCCAACCCGGTAAGACACGACTTATCGCCACTGGCAGCAGCCACTGGT
AACAGGATTAGCAGAGCGAGGTATGTAGGCGGTGCTACAGAGTTCTTGAAGTGGTGGCCTAACTACGGCT
ACACTAGAAGAACAGTATTTGGTATCTGCGCTCTGCTGAAGCCAGTTACCTTCGGAAAAAGAGTTGGTAG
CTCTTGATCCGGCAAACAAACCACCGCTGGTAGCGGTGGTTTTTTTGTTTGCAAGCAGCAGATTACGCGC
AGAAAAAAAGGATCTCAAGAAGATCCTTTGATCTTTTCTACGGGGTCTGACGCTCAGTGGAACGAAAACT
CACGTTAAGGGATTTTGGTCATGAGATTATCAAAAAGGATCTTCACCTAGATCCTTTTAAATTAAAAATG
AAGTTTTAAATCAATCTAAAGTATATATGAGTAAACTTGGTCTGACAGTTACCAATGCTTAATCAGTGAG
GCACCTATCTCAGCGATCTGTCTATTTCGTTCATCCATAGTTGCCTGACTCCCCGTCGTGTAGATAACTA
CGATACGGGAGGGCTTACCATCTGGCCCCAGTGCTGCAATGATACCGCGAGACCCACGCTCACCGGCTCC
AGATTTATCAGCAATAAACCAGCCAGCCGGAAGGGCCGAGCGCAGAAGTGGTCCTGCAACTTTATCCGCC
TCCATCCAGTCTATTAATTGTTGCCGGGAAGCTAGAGTAAGTAGTTCGCCAGTTAATAGTTTGCGCAACG
TTGTTGCCATTGCTACAGGCATCGTGGTGTCACGCTCGTCGTTTGGTATGGCTTCATTCAGCTCCGGTTC
CCAACGATCAAGGCGAGTTACATGATCCCCCATGTTGTGCAAAAAAGCGGTTAGCTCCTTCGGTCCTCCG
ATCGTTGTCAGAAGTAAGTTGGCCGCAGTGTTATCACTCATGGTTATGGCAGCACTGCATAATTCTCTTA
CTGTCATGCCATCCGTAAGATGCTTTTCTGTGACTGGTGAGTACTCAACCAAGTCATTCTGAGAATAGTG
TATGCGGCGACCGAGTTGCTCTTGCCCGGCGTCAATACGGGATAATACCGCGCCACATAGCAGAACTTTA
AAAGTGCTCATCATTGGAAAACGTTCTTCGGGGCGAAAACTCTCAAGGATCTTACCGCTGTTGAGATCCA
GTTCGATGTAACCCACTCGTGCACCCAACTGATCTTCAGCATCTTTTACTTTCACCAGCGTTTCTGGGTG
AGCAAAAACAGGAAGGCAAAATGCCGCAAAAAAGGGAATAAGGGCGACACGGAAATGTTGAATACTCATA
CTCTTCCTTTTTCAATATTATTGAAGCATTTATCAGGGTTATTGTCTCATGAGCGGATACATATTTGAAT
GTATTTAGAAAAATAAACAAATAGGGGTTCCGCGCACATTTCCCCGAAAAGTGCCACCTGACGTCGACGG
ATCGGGAGATCTCCCGATCCCCTATGGTGCACTCTCAGTACAATCTGCTCTGATGCCGCATAGTTAAGCC
AGTATCTGCTCCCTGCTTGTGTGTTGGAGGTCGCTGAGTAGTGCGCGAGCAAAATTTAAGCTACAACAAG
GCAAGGCTTGACCGACAATTGCATGAAGAATCTGCTTAGGGTTAGGCGTTTTGCGCTGCTTCGCGATGTA
CGGGCCAGATATACGCGTT
